>Addgene plasmid #160507 | pCDH-CAG-NCreIntN-EF1a-mTagBFP2 | addgene full sequence | sequence record 319336 | Addgene NGS Result
ATTGTATTTAAGTGCCTAGCTCGATACATAAACGGGTCTCTCTGGTTAGACCAGATCTGAGCCTGGGAGC
TCTCTGGCTAACTAGGGAACCCACTGCTTAAGCCTCAATAAAGCTTGCCTTGAGTGCTTCAAGTAGTGTG
TGCCCGTCTGTTGTGTGACTCTGGTAACTAGAGATCCCTCAGACCCTTTTAGTCAGTGTGGAAAATCTCT
AGCAGTGGCGCCCGAACAGGGACTTGAAAGCGAAAGGGAAACCAGAGGAGCTCTCTCGACGCAGGACTCG
GCTTGCTGAAGCGCGCACGGCAAGAGGCGAGGGGCGGCGACTGGTGAGTACGCCAAAAATTTTGACTAGC
GGAGGCTAGAAGGAGAGAGATGGGTGCGAGAGCGTCAGTATTAAGCGGGGGAGAATTAGATCGCGATGGG
AAAAAATTCGGTTAAGGCCAGGGGGAAAGAAAAAATATAAATTAAAACATATAGTATGGGCAAGCAGGGA
GCTAGAACGATTCGCAGTTAATCCTGGCCTGTTAGAAACATCAGAAGGCTGTAGACAAATACTGGGACAG
CTACAACCATCCCTTCAGACAGGATCAGAAGAACTTAGATCATTATATAATACAGTAGCAACCCTCTATT
GTGTGCATCAAAGGATAGAGATAAAAGACACCAAGGAAGCTTTAGACAAGATAGAGGAAGAGCAAAACAA
AAGTAAGACCACCGCACAGCAAGCGGCCACTGATCTTCAGACCTGGAGGAGGAGATATGAGGGACAATTG
GAGAAGTGAATTATATAAATATAAAGTAGTAAAAATTGAACCATTAGGAGTAGCACCCACCAAGGCAAAG
AGAAGAGTGGTGCAGAGAGAAAAAAGAGCAGTGGGAATAGGAGCTTTGTTCCTTGGGTTCTTGGGAGCAG
CAGGAAGCACTATGGGCGCAGCGTCAATGACGCTGACGGTACAGGCCAGACAATTATTGTCTGGTATAGT
GCAGCAGCAGAACAATTTGCTGAGGGCTATTGAGGCGCAACAGCATCTGTTGCAACTCACAGTCTGGGGC
ATCAAGCAGCTCCAGGCAAGAATCCTGGCTGTGGAAAGATACCTAAAGGATCAACAGCTCCTGGGGATTT
GGGGTTGCTCTGGAAAACTCATTTGCACCACTGCTGTGCCTTGGAATGCTAGTTGGAGTAATAAATCTCT
GGAACAGATTTGGAATCACACGACCTGGATGGAGTGGGACAGAGAAATTAACAATTACACAAGCTTAATA
CACTCCTTAATTGAAGAATCGCAAAACCAGCAAGAAAAGAATGAACAAGAATTATTGGAATTAGATAAAT
GGGCAAGTTTGTGGAATTGGTTTAACATAACAAATTGGCTGTGGTATATAAAATTATTCATAATGATAGT
AGGAGGCTTGGTAGGTTTAAGAATAGTTTTTGCTGTACTTTCTATAGTGAATAGAGTTAGGCAGGGATAT
TCACCATTATCGTTTCAGACCCACCTCCCAACCCCGAGGGGACCCGACAGGCCCGAAGGAATAGAAGAAG
AAGGTGGAGAGAGAGACAGAGACAGATCCATTCGATTAGTGAACGGATCTCGACGGTATCGGTTAACTTT
TAAAAGAAAAGGGGGGATTGGGGGGTACAGTGCAGGGGAAAGAATAGTAGACATAATAGCAACAGACATA
CAAACTAAAGAATTACAAAAACAAATTACAAAATTCAAAATTTTATCGATGTACACCCTAAGCCTCCGCC
TCCTCTTCCTCCATCCGCCCCGTCTCTCCCCCTTGAACCTCCTCGTTCGACCCCGCCTCGATCCTCCCTT
TATCCAGCCCTCACTCCTTCTCTAGGCGCCGGAATTCGATGTCGACATTGATTATTGACTAGTTATTAAT
AGTAATCAATTACGGGGTCATTAGTTCATAGCCCATATATGGAGTTCCGCGTTACATAACTTACGGTAAA
TGGCCCGCCTGGCTGACCGCCCAACGACCCCCGCCCATTGACGTCAATAATGACGTATGTTCCCATAGTA
ACGCCAATAGGGACTTTCCATTGACGTCAATGGGTGGAGTATTTACGGTAAACTGCCCACTTGGCAGTAC
ATCAAGTGTATCATATGCCAAGTACGCCCCCTATTGACGTCAATGACGGTAAATGGCCCGCCTGGCATTA
TGCCCAGTACATGACCTTATGGGACTTTCCTACTTGGCAGTACATCTACGTATTAGTCATCGCTATTACC
ATGGTCGAGGTGAGCCCCACGTTCTGCTTCACTCTCCCCATCTCCCCCCCCTCCCCACCCCCAATTTTGT
ATTTATTTATTTTTTAATTATTTTGTGCAGCGATGGGGGCGGGGGGGGGGGGGGSGCGCGCCAGGCGGGG
CGGGGCGGGGCGAGGGGCGGGGCGGGGCGAGGCGGAGAGGTGCGGCGGCAGCCAATCAGAGCGGCGCGCT
CCGAAAGTTTCCTTTTATGGCGAGGCGGCGGCGGCGGCGGCCCTATAAAAAGCGAAGCGCGCGGCGGGCG
GGAGTCGCTGCGCGCTGCCTTCGCCCCGTGCCCCGCTCCGCCGCCGCCTCGCGCCGCCCGCCCCGGCTCT
GACTGACCGCGTTACTCCCACAGGTGAGCGGGCGGGACGGCCCTTCTCCTCCGGGCTGTAATTAGCGCTT
GGTTTAATGACGGCTTGTTTCTTTTCTGTGGCTGCGTGAAAGCCTTGAGGGGCTCCGGGAGGGCCCTTTG
TGCGGGGGGAGCGGCTCGGGGGGTGCGTGCGTGTGTGTGTGCGTGGGGAGCGCCGCGTGCGGCTCCGCGC
TGCCCGGCGGCTGTGAGCGCTGCGGGCGCGGCGCGGGGCTTTGTGCGCTCCGCAGTGTGCGCGAGGGGAG
CGCGGCCGGGGGCGGTGCCCCGCGGTGCGGGGGGGGCTGCGAGGGGAACAAAGGCTGCGTGCGGGGTGTG
TGCGTGGGGGGGTGAGCAGGGGGTGTGGGCGCGTCGGTCGGGCTGCAACCCCCCCTGCACCCCCCTCCCC
GAGTTGCTGAGCACGGCCCGGCTTCGGGTGCGGGGCTCCGTACGGGGCGTGGCGCGGGGCTCGCCGTGCC
GGGCGGGGGGTGGCGGCAGGTGGGGGTGCCGGGCGGGGCGGGGCCGCCTCGGGCCGGGGAGGGCTCGGGG
GAGGGGCGCGGCGGCCCCCGGAGCGCCGGCGGCTGTCGAGGCGCGGCGAGCCGCAGCCATTGCCTTTTAT
GGTAATCGTGCGAGAGGGCGCAGGGACTTCCTTTGTCCCAAATCTGTGCGGAGCCGAAATCTGGGAGGCG
CCGCCGCACCCCCTCTAGCGGGCGCGGGGCGAAGCGGTGCGGCGCCGGCAGGAAGGAAATGGGCGGGGAG
GGCCTTCGTGCGTCGCCGCGCCGCCGTCCCCTTCTCCCTCTCCAGCCTCGGGGCTGTCCGCGGGGGGACG
GCTGCCTTCGGGGGGGACGGGGCAGGGCGGGGTTCGGCTTCTGGCGTGTGACCGGCGGCTCTAGAGCCTC
TGCTAACCATGTTCATGCCTTCTTCTTTTTCCTACAGCTCCTGGGCAACGTGCTGGTTATTGTGCTGTCT
CATCATTTTGGCAAAGAATTCGCTAGCGCCACCATGCCCAAGAAGAAGCGGAAGGTGTACCCATACGATG
TTCCAGATTACGCAGGTTCTGGTTCCAATTTACTGACCGTACACCAAAATTTGCCTGCATTACCGGTCGA
TGCAACGAGTGATGAGGTTCGCAAGAACCTGATGGACATGTTCAGGGATCGCCAGGCGTTTTCTGAGCAT
ACCTGGAAAATGCTTCTGTCCGTTTGCCGGTCGTGGGCGGCATGGTGCAAGTTGAATGAATTCCTTAAGG
GGTGTTTAAGCTATGAAACGGAAATATTGACAGTAGAATATGGATCATTACCGATTGGTAAAATTGTAGA
AAAGCGCATCGAATGTACTGTTTATAGTGTTGATAATAATGGAAATATTTATACACAACCTGTAGCACAA
TGGCACGATCGCGGAGAACAAGAGGTGTTTGAGTATTGTTTGGAAGATGGTTCATTGATTCGGGCAACAA
AAGACCATAAGTTTATGACTGTTGATGGTCAAATGTTGCCAATTGATGAAATATTTGAACGTGAATTGGA
TTTGATGCGGGTTGATAATTTGCCGAATTAGGCGGCCGCGAAGGATCTGCGATCGCTCCGGTGCCCGTCA
GTGGGCAGAGCGCACATCGCCCACAGTCCCCGAGAAGTTGGGGGGAGGGGTCGGCAATTGAACGGGTGCC
TAGAGAAGGTGGCGCGGGGTAAACTGGGAAAGTGATGTCGTGTACTGGCTCCGCCTTTTTCCCGAGGGTG
GGGGAGAACCGTATATAAGTGCAGTAGTCGCCGTGAACGTTCTTTTTCGCAACGGGTTTGCCGCCAGAAC
ACAGCTGAAGCTTCGAGGGGCTCGCATCTCTCCTTCACGCGCCCGCCGCCCTACCTGAGGCCGCCATCCA
CGCCGGTTGAGTCGCGTTCTGCCGCCTCCCGCCTGTGGTGCCTCCTGAACTGCGTCCGCCGTCTAGGTAA
GTTTAAAGCTCAGGTCGAGACCGGGCCTTTGTCCGGCGCTCCCTTGGAGCCTACCTAGACTCAGCCGGCT
CTCCACGCTTTGCCTGACCCTGCTTGCTCAACTCTACGTCTTTGTTTCGTTTTCTGTTCTGCGCCGTTAC
AGATCCAAGCTGTGACCGGCGCCTACGCTAGACGCTAGCGCCACCATGGTGTCTAAGGGCGAAGAGCTGA
TTAAGGAGAACATGCACATGAAGCTGTACATGGAGGGCACCGTGGACAACCATCACTTCAAGTGCACATC
CGAGGGCGAAGGCAAGCCCTACGAGGGCACCCAGACCATGAGAATCAAGGTGGTCGAGGGCGGCCCTCTC
CCCTTCGCCTTCGACATCCTGGCTACTAGCTTCCTCTACGGCAGCAAGACCTTCATCAACCACACCCAGG
GCATCCCCGACTTCTTCAAGCAGTCCTTCCCTGAGGGCTTCACATGGGAGAGAGTCACCACATACGAAGA
CGGGGGCGTGCTGACCGCTACCCAGGACACCAGCCTCCAGGACGGCTGCCTCATCTACAACGTCAAGATC
AGAGGGGTGAACTTCACATCCAACGGCCCTGTGATGCAGAAGAAAACACTCGGCTGGGAGGCCTTCACCG
AGACGCTGTACCCCGCTGACGGCGGCCTGGAAGGCAGAAACGACATGGCCCTGAAGCTCGTGGGCGGGAG
CCATCTGATCGCAAACGCCAAGACCACATATAGATCCAAGAAACCCGCTAAGAACCTCAAGATGCCTGGC
GTCTACTATGTGGACTACAGACTGGAAAGAATCAAGGAGGCCAACAACGAGACCTACGTCGAGCAGCACG
AGGTGGCAGTGGCCAGATACTGCGACCTCCCTAGCAAACTGGGGCACAAGCTTAATCACCTGGTGCATGA
CCCGCAAGCCCGGTGCCTGAAATCAACCTCTGGATTACAAAATTTGTGAAAGATTGACTGGTATTCTTAA
CTATGTTGCTCCTTTTACGCTATGTGGATACGCTGCTTTAATGCCTTTGTATCATGCTATTGCTTCCCGT
ATGGCTTTCATTTTCTCCTCCTTGTATAAATCCTGGTTGCTGTCTCTTTATGAGGAGTTGTGGCCCGTTG
TCAGGCAACGTGGCGTGGTGTGCACTGTGTTTGCTGACGCAACCCCCACTGGTTGGGGCATTGCCACCAC
CTGTCAGCTCCTTTCCGGGACTTTCGCTTTCCCCCTCCCTATTGCCACGGCGGAACTCATCGCCGCCTGC
CTTGCCCGCTGCTGGACAGGGGCTCGGCTGTTGGGCACTGACAATTCCGTGGTGTTGTCGGGGAAATCAT
CGTCCTTTCCTTGGCTGCTCGCCTGTGTTGCCACCTGGATTCTGCGCGGGACGTCCTTCTGCTACGTCCC
TTCGGCCCTCAATCCAGCGGACCTTCCTTCCCGCGGCCTGCTGCCGGCTCTGCGGCCTCTTCCGCGTCTC
CGCCTTCGCCCTCAGACGAGTCGGATCTCCCTTTGGGCCGCCTCCCCGCCTGGTACCTTTAAGACCAATG
ACTTACAAGGCAGCTGTAGATCTTAGCCACTTTTTAAAAGAAAAGGGGGGACTGGAAGGGCTAATTCACT
CCCAACGAAGATAAGATCTGCTTTTTGCTTGTACTGGGTCTCTCTGGTTAGACCAGATCTGAGCCTGGGA
GCTCTCTGGCTAACTAGGGAACCCACTGCTTAAGCCTCAATAAAGCTTGCCTTGAGTGCTTCAAGTAGTG
TGTGCCCGTCTGTTGTGTGACTCTGGTAACTAGAGATCCCTCAGACCCTTTTAGTCAGTGTGGAAAATCT
CTAGCAGTAGTAGTTCATGTCATCTTATTATTCAGTATTTATAACTTGCAAAGAAATGAATATCAGAGAG
TGAGAGGAACTTGTTTATTGCAGCTTATAATGGTTACAAATAAAGCAATAGCATCACAAATTTCACAAAT
AAAGCATTTTTTTCACTGCATTCTAGTTGTGGTTTGTCCAAACTCATCAATGTATCTTATCATGTCTGGC
TCTAGCTATCCCGCCCCTAACTCCGCCCATCCCGCCCCTAACTCCGCCCAGTTCCGCCCATTCTCCGCCC
CATGGCTGACTAATTTTTTTTATTTATGCAGAGGCCGAGGCCGCCTCGGCCTCTGAGCTATTCCAGAAGT
AGTGAGGAGGCTTTTTTGGAGGCCTAGACTTTTGCAGAGACCAAATTCGTAATCATGTCATAGCTGTTTC
CTGTGTGAAATTGTTATCCGCTCACAATTCCACACAACATACGAGCCGGAAGCATAAAGTGTAAAGCCTG
GGGTGCCTAATGAGTGAGCTAACTCACATTAATTGCGTTGCGCTCACTGCCCGCTTTCCAGTCGGGAAAC
CTGTCGTGCCAGCTGCATTAATGAATCGGCCAACGCGCGGGGAGAGGCGGTTTGCGTATTGGGCGCTCTT
CCGCTTCCTCGCTCACTGACTCGCTGCGCTCGGTCGTTCGGCTGCGGCGAGCGGTATCAGCTCACTCAAA
GGCGGTAATACGGTTATCCACAGAATCAGGGGATAACGCAGGAAAGAACATGTGAGCAAAAGGCCAGCAA
AAGGCCAGGAACCGTAAAAAGGCCGCGTTGCTGGCGTTTTTCCATAGGCTCCGCCCCCCTGACGAGCATC
ACAAAAATCGACGCTCAAGTCAGAGGTGGCGAAACCCGACAGGACTATAAAGATACCAGGCGTTTCCCCC
TGGAAGCTCCCTCGTGCGCTCTCCTGTTCCGACCCTGCCGCTTACCGGATACCTGTCCGCCTTTCTCCCT
TCGGGAAGCGTGGCGCTTTCTCATAGCTCACGCTGTAGGTATCTCAGTTCGGTGTAGGTCGTTCGCTCCA
AGCTGGGCTGTGTGCACGAACCCCCCGTTCAGCCCGACCGCTGCGCCTTATCCGGTAACTATCGTCTTGA
GTCCAACCCGGTAAGACACGACTTATCGCCACTGGCAGCAGCCACTGGTAACAGGATTAGCAGAGCGAGG
TATGTAGGCGGTGCTACAGAGTTCTTGAAGTGGTGGCCTAACTACGGCTACACTAGAAGAACAGTATTTG
GTATCTGCGCTCTGCTGAAGCCAGTTACCTTCGGAAAAAGAGTTGGTAGCTCTTGATCCGGCAAACAAAC
CACCGCTGGTAGCGGTGGTTTTTTTGTTTGCAAGCAGCAGATTACGCGCAGAAAAAAAGGATCTCAAGAA
GATCCTTTGATCTTTTCTACGGGGTCTGACGCTCAGTGGAACGAAAACTCACGTTAAGGGATTTTGGTCA
TGAGATTATCAAAAAGGATCTTCACCTAGATCCTTTTAAATTAAAAATGAAGTTTTAAATCAATCTAAAG
TATATATGAGTAAACTTGGTCTGACAGTTACCAATGCTTAATCAGTGAGGCACCTATCTCAGCGATCTGT
CTATTTCGTTCATCCATAGTTGCCTGACTCCCCGTCGTGTAGATAACTACGATACGGGAGGGCTTACCAT
CTGGCCCCAGTGCTGCAATGATACCGCGAGACCCACGCTCACCGGCTCCAGATTTATCAGCAATAAACCA
GCCAGCCGGAAGGGCCGAGCGCAGAAGTGGTCCTGCAACTTTATCCGCCTCCATCCAGTCTATTAATTGT
TGCCGGGAAGCTAGAGTAAGTAGTTCGCCAGTTAATAGTTTGCGCAACGTTGTTGCCATTGCTACAGGCA
TCGTGGTGTCACGCTCGTCGTTTGGTATGGCTTCATTCAGCTCCGGTTCCCAACGATCAAGGCGAGTTAC
ATGATCCCCCATGTTGTGCAAAAAAGCGGTTAGCTCCTTCGGTCCTCCGATCGTTGTCAGAAGTAAGTTG
GCCGCAGTGTTATCACTCATGGTTATGGCAGCACTGCATAATTCTCTTACTGTCATGCCATCCGTAAGAT
GCTTTTCTGTGACTGGTGAGTACTCAACCAAGTCATTCTGAGAATAGTGTATGCGGCGACCGAGTTGCTC
TTGCCCGGCGTCAATACGGGATAATACCGCGCCACATAGCAGAACTTTAAAAGTGCTCATCATTGGAAAA
CGTTCTTCGGGGCGAAAACTCTCAAGGATCTTACCGCTGTTGAGATCCAGTTCGATGTAACCCACTCGTG
CACCCAACTGATCTTCAGCATCTTTTACTTTCACCAGCGTTTCTGGGTGAGCAAAAACAGGAAGGCAAAA
TGCCGCAAAAAAGGGAATAAGGGCGACACGGAAATGTTGAATACTCATACTCTTCCTTTTTCAATATTAT
TGAAGCATTTATCAGGGTTATTGTCTCATGAGCGGATACATATTTGAATGTATTTAGAAAAATAAACAAA
TAGGGGTTCCGCGCACATTTCCCCGAAAAGTGCCACCTGACGTCTAAGAAACCATTATTATCATGACATT
AACCTATAAAAATAGGCGTATCACGAGGCCCTTTCGTCTCGCGCGTTTCGGTGATGACGGTGAAAACCTC
TGACACATGCAGCTCCCGGAGACGGTCACAGCTTGTCTGTAAGCGGATGCCGGGAGCAGACAAGCCCGTC
AGGGCGCGTCAGCGGGTGTTGGCGGGTGTCGGGGCTGGCTTAACTATGCGGCATCAGAGCAGATTGTACT
GAGAGTGCACCATATGCGGTGTGAAATACCGCACAGATGCGTAAGGAGAAAATACCGCATCAGGCGCCAT
TCGCCATTCAGGCTGCGCAACTGTTGGGAAGGGCGATCGGTGCGGGCCTCTTCGCTATTACGCCAGCTGG
CGAAAGGGGGATGTGCTGCAAGGCGATTAAGTTGGGTAACGCCAGGGTTTTCCCAGTCACGACGTTGTAA
AACGACGGCCAGTGCCAAGCTGACGCGTGTAGTCTTATGCAATACTCTTGTAGTCTTGCAACATGGTAAC
GATGAGTTAGCAACATGCCTTACAAGGAGAGAAAAAGCACCGTGCATGCCGATTGGTGGAAGTAAGGTGG
TACGATCGTGCCTTATTAGGAAGGCAACAGACGGGTCTGACATGGATTGGACGAACCACTGAATTGCCGC
ATTGCAGAGAT
Features (pLannotate 1.2.2; 33 found; start..end, strand, type, name):
     34..214     +  LTR            5' LTR (truncated): truncated 5' long terminal repeat (LTR) from HIV-1
    261..386     +  misc_feature   HIV-1 Ψ: packaging signal of human immunodeficiency virus type 1
    370..708     +  CDS            HIV-1 gag (fragment): gag protein from human immunodeficiency virus 1; gag
    879..1112    +  misc_feature   RRE: The Rev response element (RRE) of HIV-1 allows for Rev-dependent mRNA export from the nucleus to the cytoplasm.
   1489..1589    +  CDS            Rev (fragment): human immunodeficiency virus 1 (HIV-1) Rev protein; rev; enhances nuclear export of unspliced and incompletely spliced viral mRNAs
   1608..1724    +  misc_feature   cPPT/CTS: central polypurine tract and central termination sequence of HIV-1
   1730..1850    +  CDS            gag (truncated) (fragment): truncated Moloney murine leukemia virus (MMLV) gag gene lacking the start codon
   1864..2243    +  enhancer       CMV enhancer: human cytomegalovirus immediate early enhancer
   2245..2520    +  promoter       chicken β-actin promoter: No description available
   2521..3537    +  intron         chimeric intron: chimera between introns from chicken β-actin and rabbit β-globin
   3628..3653    +  CDS            3xHA (fragment): three tandem HA epitope tags
   3664..3837    +  CDS            Cre (fragment): site-specific recombinase Cre is a site-specific recombinase from bacteriophage P1. Recombination occurs at loxP sequences.
   3853..4197    +  CDS            dnaE-N (fragment): DPO3A_SYNY3 - Experimental evidence at protein level: Swiss-Prot protein existence level 1. DNA polymerase III is a complex, multichain enzyme responsible for most of the replicative synthesis in bacteria. This DNA polymerase also exhibits 3' to 5' exonuclease activity. The alpha chain is the DNA polymerase (By similarity). From Synechocystis sp. (strain PCC 6803 / Kazusa).
   4203..4414    +  promoter       EF-1α core promoter: core promoter for human elongation factor EF-1α
   4427..4695    +  LTR            5' LTR (truncated): truncated 5' long terminal repeat (LTR) from human T-cell leukemia virus (HTLV) type 1
   4736..5446    +  CDS            mTagBFP2: mTagBFP2 is a basic (constitutively fluorescent) blue fluorescent protein published in 2011, derived from Entacmaea quadricolor. It is reported to be a very rapidly-maturing monomer with very low acid sensitivity.
   5447..5480    +  CDS            PuroR (fragment): puromycin N-acetyltransferase; pac from Streptomyces alboniger; confers resistance to puromycin
   5481..6069    +  misc_feature   WPRE: woodchuck hepatitis virus posttranscriptional regulatory element
   6064..6171    +  CDS            nef (fragment): NEF_SIVS4 - Experimental evidence at protein level: Swiss-Prot protein existence level 1. Interferes with TCR signaling from the cell membrane. Interacts with CD247/TCRZ (TCR zeta chain) and exert potent down- regulation of cell surface TCR/CD3 complexes. From Simian immunodeficiency virus (isolate F236/smH4) (SIV-sm) (Simian immunodeficiency virus sooty mangabey monkey).
   6196..6376    +  LTR            5' LTR (truncated): truncated 5' long terminal repeat (LTR) from HIV-1
   6448..6569    +  polyA_signal   SV40 poly(A) signal: SV40 polyadenylation signal
   6609..6744    +  rep_origin     SV40 ori: SV40 origin of replication
   6801..6817    -  protein_bind   lac operator: The lac repressor binds to the lac operator to inhibit transcription in E. coli. This inhibition can be relieved by adding lactose or isopropyl-β-D-thiogalactopyranoside (IPTG). lac repressor encoded by lacI
   6825..6855    -  promoter       lac promoter: promoter for the E. coli lac operon
   6870..6891    -  protein_bind   CAP binding site: CAP binding activates transcription in the presence of cAMP. E. coli catabolite activator protein
   6904..6996    -  CDS            lacI (fragment): lac repressor; lacI; The lac repressor binds to the lac operator to inhibit transcription in E. coli. This inhibition can be relieved by adding lactose or isopropyl-β-D-thiogalactopyranoside (IPTG).
   7179..7767    -  rep_origin     ori: high-copy-number ColE1/pMB1/pBR322/pUC origin of replication
   7938..8798    -  CDS            AmpR: β-lactamase; bla; confers resistance to ampicillin, carbenicillin, and related antibiotics
   8799..8903    -  promoter       AmpR promoter: bla
   8998..9033    +  CDS            rop (fragment): Rop protein, which maintains plasmids at low copy number; rop
   9135..9234    +  misc_feature   bom (fragment): basis of mobility region from pBR322
   9240..9394    -  CDS            lacZα (fragment): LacZα fragment of β-galactosidase; lacZ fragment
   9408..33      +  promoter       RSV promoter (across the origin): Rous sarcoma virus enhancer/promoter
