[The description below was written by a language model from this plasmid's Addgene catalogue record and pLannotate feature annotations shown in this document.]
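Description:
pCDH-CAG-NCreIntN-EF1a-mTagBFP2 is a third-generation-style HIV-1 lentiviral transfer plasmid built on the pCDH backbone for expression in mammalian cells, either by direct transfection or after packaging into lentivirus. It is propagated in E. coli through a high-copy ColE1/pUC-type origin and selected with ampicillin (AmpR). An RSV promoter drives the viral genomic transcript from a truncated 5' LTR, followed by the Ψ packaging signal, RRE for Rev-dependent nuclear export and the cPPT/CTS. A WPRE, a second truncated LTR and an SV40 poly(A) signal close the viral unit, with an SV40 origin downstream. The catalogue lists a total size of 9107 bp, whereas the annotated sequencing record is 9,601 nt. The record does not explain the difference.

The payload consists of two independent expression cassettes. The first uses the CAG promoter (CMV enhancer, chicken β-actin promoter and chimeric intron) to drive the synthetic NCreIntN insert: an N-terminal fragment of Cre recombinase fused to the N-terminal half of the split DnaE intein from Synechocystis, preceded by what is annotated as a partial HA epitope sequence. The second uses an EF-1α core promoter with an HTLV-1 LTR-derived element to express the blue fluorescent protein mTagBFP2. Although the catalogue lists mTagBFP2 as a tag, the feature layout indicates it is a separately transcribed marker of transfected or transduced cells. Only a short remnant of the puromycin resistance gene remains, so no functional mammalian selection marker is annotated.

The N-terminal Cre fragment is not expected to recombine loxP sites on its own. When a complementary C-terminal intein–Cre half is present in the same cell, intein trans-splicing is intended to reconstitute functional Cre. This restricts recombination to cells receiving both components, the intersectional strategy the depositors applied to neural circuit analysis.
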