Addgene plasmid #160507: pCDH-CAG-NCreIntN-EF1a-mTagBFP2
Purpose: Expresses NCreIntN in mammalian cells in split intein-mediated split-Cre recombinase applications
Depositing lab: Shawn Je. Depositing organization: Duke-NUS Medical School. Publication: Neural circuit analysis using a novel intersectional split intein-mediated split-Cre recombinase system. Khoo ATT, Kim PJ, Kim HM, Je HS. Mol Brain. 2020 Jul 2;13(1):101. doi: 10.1186/s13041-020-00640-2. PubMed 32616061.
Backbone
  Vector backbone: pCDH
  Backbone manufacturer: System Biosciences
  Backbone size w/o insert (bp): 8550
  Total vector size (bp): 9107
  Vector type: Mammalian Expression, Lentiviral, Cre/Lox
Growth in bacteria
  Bacterial resistance: Ampicillin, 100 μg/mL
  Growth temperature: 37°C
  Growth strain: NEB Stable
  Copy number: Unknown
Gene/Insert
  Gene/Insert name: NCreIntN
  Species: Synthetic
  Insert size (bp): 555
  Promoter: CAG
  Tag / fusion protein: mTagBFP2
  Cloning method: Gibson Cloning
  Sequencing primers: 5′ cggatctcgacggtatcggt; 3′ tcatcactcgttgcatcgac
Terms and licenses: Academic/Nonprofit Terms; Industry Terms: Not Available to Industry
How to cite: pCDH-CAG-NCreIntN-EF1a-mTagBFP2 was a gift from Shawn Je (Addgene plasmid # 160507 ; http://n2t.net/addgene:160507 ; RRID:Addgene_160507)
